Addgene plasmid #107828: pHBS1278 TDP43 RRM-GFP N345R
Purpose: To test the effect of sequence on TDP43 droplet properties
Depositing lab: Rajat Rohatgi. Depositing organization: Stanford University.
Backbone
  Vector backbone: pCS2-Dest
  Vector type: Mammalian Expression
Growth in bacteria
  Bacterial resistance: Ampicillin, 100 μg/mL
  Growth temperature: 37°C
  Growth strain: DH5alpha
  Copy number: High Copy
Gene/Insert
  Gene/Insert name: TARDBP mutant
  Species: H. sapiens (human)
  Mutation: N345R mutation in LLPS reporter
  Entrez Gene: TARDBP (a.k.a. ALS10, TDP-43)
  Cloning method: Gibson Cloning
Terms and licenses: Academic/Nonprofit Terms; Industry Terms: Not Available to Industry
How to cite: pHBS1278 TDP43 RRM-GFP N345R was a gift from Rajat Rohatgi (Addgene plasmid # 107828 ; http://n2t.net/addgene:107828 ; RRID:Addgene_107828)
