[The description below was written by a language model from this plasmid's Addgene catalogue record and pLannotate feature annotations shown in this document.]
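Description:
pHBS1278 TDP43 RRM-GFP N345R is a mammalian expression plasmid built on the pCS2-Dest backbone, a Gateway-adapted member of the pCS2 family. It is maintained in E. coli as a high-copy plasmid through a ColE1/pUC-type origin and selected with ampicillin via the β-lactamase gene. An f1 origin and remnants of lac/lacZα sequence are carried over from the parental cloning vector. Expression in mammalian cells is driven by the simian cytomegalovirus IE94 enhancer/promoter, and transcripts are terminated by an SV40 polyadenylation signal. An SP6 promoter lies just upstream of the insert, which in pCS2 vectors allows in vitro synthesis of sense RNA. T7 (partial) and T3 promoters sit on the opposite strand downstream.

The insert, placed between attB1 and attB2 sites and assembled by Gibson cloning, is a mutant human TARDBP (TDP-43) sequence described as a liquid-liquid phase separation (LLPS) reporter carrying an N345R substitution. The only coding feature the automated annotation recognises inside the att-flanked region is superfolder GFP, which has several hundred unannotated bases on either side. These presumably correspond to TDP-43-derived sequence, and together with the "RRM-GFP" name this suggests that GFP takes the place of the RNA recognition motifs, although the record does not spell out the exact domain layout. The depositor and sequencing-derived records show the same feature set and differ by only a few bases in length.

The stated purpose is to test how protein sequence affects the properties of TDP-43 droplets, so the construct probably belongs to a series of point mutants compared by fluorescence imaging of condensates in cells.
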