Features (pLannotate 1.2.2; 17 found; start..end, strand, type, name):
     35..53      +  promoter       SP6 promoter: promoter for bacteriophage SP6 RNA polymerase
    108..132     +  protein_bind   attB1: mutant version of attB; recombination site for the Gateway® BP reaction BP Clonase™
    478..1179    +  CDS            Superfolder GFP: Superfolder GFP is a basic (constitutively fluorescent) green fluorescent protein published in 2005, derived from Aequorea victoria. It is reported to be a very rapidly-maturing weak dimer.
   1660..1684    -  protein_bind   attB2: mutant version of attB; recombination site for the Gateway® BP reaction BP Clonase™
   1707..1724    -  promoter       T7 promoter (fragment): promoter for bacteriophage T7 RNA polymerase
   1729..1863    -  polyA_signal   SV40 poly(A) signal: SV40 polyadenylation signal
   1976..1994    -  promoter       T3 promoter: promoter for bacteriophage T3 RNA polymerase
   2039..2055    -  protein_bind   lac operator: The lac repressor binds to the lac operator to inhibit transcription in E. coli. This inhibition can be relieved by adding lactose or isopropyl-β-D-thiogalactopyranoside (IPTG). lac repressor encoded by lacI
   2063..2093    -  promoter       lac promoter: promoter for the E. coli lac operon
   2108..2129    -  protein_bind   CAP binding site: CAP binding activates transcription in the presence of cAMP. E. coli catabolite activator protein
   2142..2234    -  CDS            lacI (fragment): lac repressor; lacI; The lac repressor binds to the lac operator to inhibit transcription in E. coli. This inhibition can be relieved by adding lactose or isopropyl-β-D-thiogalactopyranoside (IPTG).
   2417..3005    -  rep_origin     ori: high-copy-number ColE1/pMB1/pBR322/pUC origin of replication
   3176..4036    -  CDS            AmpR: β-lactamase; bla; confers resistance to ampicillin, carbenicillin, and related antibiotics
   4037..4141    -  promoter       AmpR promoter: bla
   4194..4622    -  rep_origin     f1 ori (sequence partly withheld): f1 bacteriophage origin of replication; arrow indicates direction of (+) strand synthesis
   4627..4693    -  CDS            lacZα (fragment): LacZα fragment of β-galactosidase; lacZ fragment
   4696..5680    +  promoter       CMV IE94 promoter: enhancer/promoter region of simian cytomegalovirus major immediate early transcription unit IE94
>Addgene plasmid #107828 | pHBS1278 TDP43 RRM-GFP N345R | depositor full sequence | sequence record 203583 | pHBS1278 TDP43 RRM-GFP N345R sequence 5680 bps
CGCCATTCTGCCTGGGGACGTCGGAGCAAGCTTGATTTAGGTGACACTATAGAATACAAGCTACTTGTTC
TTTTTGCAGGATCCCATCGATTCGAATTCAAGGATCAACAAGTTTGTACAAAAAAGCAGGCTGGCGCCGG
TACCACCGGTGCCACCATGGGATCCATGTCTGAATATATTCGGGTAACCGAAGATGAGAACGATGAGCCC
ATTGAAATACCATCGGAAGACGATGGGACGGTGCTGCTCTCCACGGTTACAGCCCAGTTTCCAGGGGCGT
GTGGGCTTCGCTACAGGAATCCAGTGTCTCAGTGTATGAGAGGTGTCCGGCTGGTAGAAGGAATTCTGCA
TGCCCCAGATGCTGGCTGGGGAAATCTGGTGTATGTTGTCAACTATCCAAAAGATAACAAAAGAAAAATG
GATGAGACAGATGCTTCATCAGCAGTGAAAGTGAAAAGAGCAGTCCAGAAAACATCCAGTAAAGGAGAGG
AACTATTTACAGGTACTGTGCCTATCAAAGTCGAGCTGGACGGCGACGTAAACGGCCACAAGTTCAGCGT
GCGTGGCGAGGGCGAGGGCGATGCCACCGAGGGCAAGCTGACCCTGAAGTTCATCTGCACCACCGGCAAG
CTGCCGGTGCCGTGGCCGACCCTCGTGACCACCCTGACCTACGGCGTGCAGTGCTTCAGCCGCTACCCGG
ACCACATGAAGCGTCACGACTTCTTCAAGTCCGCCATGCCGGAAGGCTACGTCCAGGAGCGCACCATCGA
GTTCAAGGACGACGGCACCTACAAGACCCGCGCGGAGGTGAAGTTCGAGGGCGACACCCTGGTGAACCGC
ATCGAGCTGAAGGGCAACGACTTCAAGGAGGACGGCAACATCCTGGGTCACAAGCTGGAGTACAACCACA
ACAGCCACAACGTCCGTATCGAAGCCGACAAGCAGAAGAACGGCATCAAGGCTAACTTCAAGATCCGCCA
CAACGTTGAGGACGGCAGCCAGCAGGAAGCCGACCACAAACAGCAGAACACCCCGATCGGCGACGGCCCG
GTGCGCCTGCCGGACAACCACTATCTGAGCACCCAGACCACGCTGAGCAAAGACCCGAACGAGAAGCGCG
ATCACATGGTCCTGAAGGAGTTCGTGACGGCAGCCGGTATCACTAAAGGTGAAGATGAAAGTGGATCCAA
TGCCGAACCTAAGCACAATAGCAATAGACAGTTAGAAAGAAGTGGAAGATTTGGTGGTAATCCAGGTGGC
TTTGGGAATCAGGGTGGATTTGGTAATAGCAGAGGGGGTGGAGCTGGTTTGGGAAACAATCAAGGTAGTA
ATATGGGTGGTGGGATGAACTTTGGTGCGTTCAGCATTAATCCAGCCATGATGGCTGCCGCCCAGGCAGC
ACTACAGAGCAGTTGGGGTATGATGGGCATGTTAGCCAGCCAGCAGCGTCAGTCAGGCCCATCGGGTAAT
AACCAAAACCAAGGCAACATGCAGAGGGAGCCAAACCAGGCCTTCGGTTCTGGAAATAACTCTTATAGTG
GCTCTAATTCTGGTGCAGCAATTGGTTGGGGATCAGCATCCAATGCAGGGTCGGGCAGTGGTTTTAATGG
AGGCTTTGGCTCAAGCATGGATTCTAAGTCTTCTGGCTGGGGAATGTAGACCCAGCTTTCTTGTACAAAG
TGGTTGATCCTCTCGAGCCTCTAGAACTATAGTGAGTCGTATTACGTAGATCCAGACATGATAAGATACA
TTGATGAGTTTGGACAAACCACAACTAGAATGCAGTGAAAAAAATGCTTTATTTGTGAAATTTGTGATGC
TATTGCTTTATTTGTAACCATTATAAGCTGCAATAAACAAGTTAACAACAACAATTGCATTCATTTTATG
TTTCAGGTTCAGGGGGAGGTGTGGGAGGTTTTTTAATTCGCGGCCGCGGCGCCAATGCATTGGGCCCGGT
ACCCAGCTTTTGTTCCCTTTAGTGAGGGTTAATTGCGCGCTTGGCGTAATCATGGTCATAGCTGTTTCCT
GTGTGAAATTGTTATCCGCTCACAATTCCACACAACATACGAGCCGGAAGCATAAAGTGTAAAGCCTGGG
GTGCCTAATGAGTGAGCTAACTCACATTAATTGCGTTGCGCTCACTGCCCGCTTTCCAGTCGGGAAACCT
GTCGTGCCAGCTGCATTAATGAATCGGCCAACGCGCGGGGAGAGGCGGTTTGCGTATTGGGCGCTCTTCC
GCTTCCTCGCTCACTGACTCGCTGCGCTCGGTCGTTCGGCTGCGGCGAGCGGTATCAGCTCACTCAAAGG
CGGTAATACGGTTATCCACAGAATCAGGGGATAACGCAGGAAAGAACATGTGAGCAAAAGGCCAGCAAAA
GGCCAGGAACCGTAAAAAGGCCGCGTTGCTGGCGTTTTTCCATAGGCTCCGCCCCCCTGACGAGCATCAC
AAAAATCGACGCTCAAGTCAGAGGTGGCGAAACCCGACAGGACTATAAAGATACCAGGCGTTTCCCCCTG
GAAGCTCCCTCGTGCGCTCTCCTGTTCCGACCCTGCCGCTTACCGGATACCTGTCCGCCTTTCTCCCTTC
GGGAAGCGTGGCGCTTTCTCATAGCTCACGCTGTAGGTATCTCAGTTCGGTGTAGGTCGTTCGCTCCAAG
CTGGGCTGTGTGCACGAACCCCCCGTTCAGCCCGACCGCTGCGCCTTATCCGGTAACTATCGTCTTGAGT
CCAACCCGGTAAGACACGACTTATCGCCACTGGCAGCAGCCACTGGTAACAGGATTAGCAGAGCGAGGTA
TGTAGGCGGTGCTACAGAGTTCTTGAAGTGGTGGCCTAACTACGGCTACACTAGAAGGACAGTATTTGGT
ATCTGCGCTCTGCTGAAGCCAGTTACCTTCGGAAAAAGAGTTGGTAGCTCTTGATCCGGCAAACAAACCA
CCGCTGGTAGCGGTGGTTTTTTTGTTTGCAAGCAGCAGATTACGCGCAGAAAAAAAGGATCTCAAGAAGA
TCCTTTGATCTTTTCTACGGGGTCTGACGCTCAGTGGAACGAAAACTCACGTTAAGGGATTTTGGTCATG
AGATTATCAAAAAGGATCTTCACCTAGATCCTTTTAAATTAAAAATGAAGTTTTAAATCAATCTAAAGTA
TATATGAGTAAACTTGGTCTGACAGTTACCAATGCTTAATCAGTGAGGCACCTATCTCAGCGATCTGTCT
ATTTCGTTCATCCATAGTTGCCTGACTCCCCGTCGTGTAGATAACTACGATACGGGAGGGCTTACCATCT
GGCCCCAGTGCTGCAATGATACCGCGAGACCCACGCTCACCGGCTCCAGATTTATCAGCAATAAACCAGC
CAGCCGGAAGGGCCGAGCGCAGAAGTGGTCCTGCAACTTTATCCGCCTCCATCCAGTCTATTAATTGTTG
CCGGGAAGCTAGAGTAAGTAGTTCGCCAGTTAATAGTTTGCGCAACGTTGTTGCCATTGCTACAGGCATC
GTGGTGTCACGCTCGTCGTTTGGTATGGCTTCATTCAGCTCCGGTTCCCAACGATCAAGGCGAGTTACAT
GATCCCCCATGTTGTGCAAAAAAGCGGTTAGCTCCTTCGGTCCTCCGATCGTTGTCAGAAGTAAGTTGGC
CGCAGTGTTATCACTCATGGTTATGGCAGCACTGCATAATTCTCTTACTGTCATGCCATCCGTAAGATGC
TTTTCTGTGACTGGTGAGTACTCAACCAAGTCATTCTGAGAATAGTGTATGCGGCGACCGAGTTGCTCTT
GCCCGGCGTCAATACGGGATAATACCGCGCCACATAGCAGAACTTTAAAAGTGCTCATCATTGGAAAACG
TTCTTCGGGGCGAAAACTCTCAAGGATCTTACCGCTGTTGAGATCCAGTTCGATGTAACCCACTCGTGCA
CCCAACTGATCTTCAGCATCTTTTACTTTCACCAGCGTTTCTGGGTGAGCAAAAACAGGAAGGCAAAATG
CCGCAAAAAAGGGAATAAGGGCGACACGGAAATGTTGAATACTCATACTCTTCCTTTTTCAATATTATTG
AAGCATTTATCAGGGTTATTGTCTCATGAGCGGATACATATTTGAATGTATTTAGAAAAATAAACAAATA
GGGGTTCCGCGCACATTTCCCCGAAAAGTGCCACCTAAATTGTAAGCGTTAATATTTTGTTAAAATTCGC
GTTAAATTTTTGTTAAATCAGCTCATTTTTTAACCAATAGGCCGAAATCGGCAAAATCCCTTATAAATCA
AAAGAATAGACCGAGATAGGGT
[37 nt withheld, positions 4293-4329]
AAAGAACGTGGACTCCAACGTCAAAGG
[49 nt withheld, positions 4357-4405]
T
[91 nt withheld, positions 4407-4497]
G
[124 nt withheld, positions 4499-4622]
CCCATTCGCCATTCAGGCTGCGCAACTGTTGGGAAGGGCGATCGGTGCGGGCCTCTTCGCTATTACGCCA
GTCGACCATAGCCAATTCAATATGGCGTATATGGACTCATGCCAATTCAATATGGTGGATCTGGACCTGT
GCCAATTCAATATGGCGTATATGGACTCGTGCCAATTCAATATGGTGGATCTGGACCCCAGCCAATTCAA
TATGGCGGACTTGGCACCATGCCAATTCAATATGGCGGACTTGGCACTGTGCCAACTGGGGAGGGGTCTA
CTTGGCACGGTGCCAAGTTTGAGGAGGGGTCTTGGCCCTGTGCCAAGTCCGCCATATTGAATTGGCATGG
TGCCAATAATGGCGGCCATATTGGCTATATGCCAGGATCAATATATAGGCAATATCCAATATGGCCCTAT
GCCAATATGGCTATTGGCCAGGTTCAATACTATGTATTGGCCCTATGCCATATAGTATTCCATATATGGG
TTTTCCTATTGACGTAGATAGCCCCTCCCAATGGGCGGTCCCATATACCATATATGGGGCTTCCTAATAC
CGCCCATAGCCACTCCCCCATTGACGTCAATGGTCTCTATATATGGTCTTTCCTATTGACGTCATATGGG
CGGTCCTATTGACGTATATGGCGCCTCCCCCATTGACGTCAATTACGGTAAATGGCCCGCCTGGCTCAAT
GCCCATTGACGTCAATAGGACCACCCACCATTGACGTCAATGGGATGGCTCATTGCCCATTCATATCCGT
TCTCACGCCCCCTATTGACGTCAATGACGGTAAATGGCCCACTTGGCAGTACATCAATATCTATTAATAG
TAACTTGGCAAGTACATTACTATTGGAAGGACGCCAGGGTACATTGGCAGTACTCCCATTGACGTCAATG
GCGGTAAATGGCCCGCGATGGCTGCCAAGTACATCCCCATTGACGTCAATGGGGAGGGGCAATGACGCAA
ATGGGCGTTCCATTGACGTAAATGGGCGGTAGGCGTGCCTAATGGGAGGTCTATATAAGCAATGCTCGTT
TAGGGAAC
