Features (pLannotate 1.2.2; 17 found; start..end, strand, type, name):
     22..40      +  promoter       SP6 promoter: promoter for bacteriophage SP6 RNA polymerase
     95..119     +  protein_bind   attB1: mutant version of attB; recombination site for the Gateway® BP reaction BP Clonase™
    465..1166    +  CDS            Superfolder GFP: Superfolder GFP is a basic (constitutively fluorescent) green fluorescent protein published in 2005, derived from Aequorea victoria. It is reported to be a very rapidly-maturing weak dimer.
   1647..1671    -  protein_bind   attB2: mutant version of attB; recombination site for the Gateway® BP reaction BP Clonase™
   1694..1711    -  promoter       T7 promoter (fragment): promoter for bacteriophage T7 RNA polymerase
   1716..1850    -  polyA_signal   SV40 poly(A) signal: SV40 polyadenylation signal
   1963..1981    -  promoter       T3 promoter: promoter for bacteriophage T3 RNA polymerase
   2026..2042    -  protein_bind   lac operator: The lac repressor binds to the lac operator to inhibit transcription in E. coli. This inhibition can be relieved by adding lactose or isopropyl-β-D-thiogalactopyranoside (IPTG). lac repressor encoded by lacI
   2050..2080    -  promoter       lac promoter: promoter for the E. coli lac operon
   2095..2116    -  protein_bind   CAP binding site: CAP binding activates transcription in the presence of cAMP. E. coli catabolite activator protein
   2129..2221    -  CDS            lacI (fragment): lac repressor; lacI; The lac repressor binds to the lac operator to inhibit transcription in E. coli. This inhibition can be relieved by adding lactose or isopropyl-β-D-thiogalactopyranoside (IPTG).
   2404..2992    -  rep_origin     ori: high-copy-number ColE1/pMB1/pBR322/pUC origin of replication
   3163..4023    -  CDS            AmpR: β-lactamase; bla; confers resistance to ampicillin, carbenicillin, and related antibiotics
   4024..4128    -  promoter       AmpR promoter: bla
   4181..4609    -  rep_origin     f1 ori (sequence partly withheld): f1 bacteriophage origin of replication; arrow indicates direction of (+) strand synthesis
   4614..4680    -  CDS            lacZα (fragment): LacZα fragment of β-galactosidase; lacZ fragment
   4687..5664    +  promoter       CMV IE94 promoter: enhancer/promoter region of simian cytomegalovirus major immediate early transcription unit IE94
>Addgene plasmid #107828 | pHBS1278 TDP43 RRM-GFP N345R | addgene full sequence | sequence record 207959 | Addgene NGS Result
GGGGACGTCGGAGCAAGCTTGATTTAGGTGACACTATAGAATACAAGCTACTTGTTCTTTTTGCAGGATC
CCATCGATTCGAATTCAAGGATCAACAAGTTTGTACAAAAAAGCAGGCTGGCGCCGGTACCACCGGTGCC
ACCATGGGATCCATGTCTGAATATATTCGGGTAACCGAAGATGAGAACGATGAGCCCATTGAAATACCAT
CGGAAGACGATGGGACGGTGCTGCTCTCCACGGTTACAGCCCAGTTTCCAGGGGCGTGTGGGCTTCGCTA
CAGGAATCCAGTGTCTCAGTGTATGAGAGGTGTCCGGCTGGTAGAAGGAATTCTGCATGCCCCAGATGCT
GGCTGGGGAAATCTGGTGTATGTTGTCAACTATCCAAAAGATAACAAAAGAAAAATGGATGAGACAGATG
CTTCATCAGCAGTGAAAGTGAAAAGAGCAGTCCAGAAAACATCCAGTAAAGGAGAGGAACTATTTACAGG
TACTGTGCCTATCAAAGTCGAGCTGGACGGCGACGTAAACGGCCACAAGTTCAGCGTGCGTGGCGAGGGC
GAGGGCGATGCCACCGAGGGCAAGCTGACCCTGAAGTTCATCTGCACCACCGGCAAGCTGCCGGTGCCGT
GGCCGACCCTCGTGACCACCCTGACCTACGGCGTGCAGTGCTTCAGCCGCTACCCGGACCACATGAAGCG
TCACGACTTCTTCAAGTCCGCCATGCCGGAAGGCTACGTCCAGGAGCGCACCATCGAGTTCAAGGACGAC
GGCACCTACAAGACCCGCGCGGAGGTGAAGTTCGAGGGCGACACCCTGGTGAACCGCATCGAGCTGAAGG
GCAACGACTTCAAGGAGGACGGCAACATCCTGGGTCACAAGCTGGAGTACAACCACAACAGCCACAACGT
CCGTATCGAAGCCGACAAGCAGAAGAACGGCATCAAGGCTAACTTCAAGATCCGCCACAACGTTGAGGAC
GGCAGCCAGCAGGAAGCCGACCACAAACAGCAGAACACCCCGATCGGCGACGGCCCGGTGCGCCTGCCGG
ACAACCACTATCTGAGCACCCAGACCACGCTGAGCAAAGACCCGAACGAGAAGCGCGATCACATGGTCCT
GAAGGAGTTCGTGACGGCAGCCGGTATCACTAAAGGTGAAGATGAAAGTGGATCCAATGCCGAACCTAAG
CACAATAGCAATAGACAGTTAGAAAGAAGTGGAAGATTTGGTGGTAATCCAGGTGGCTTTGGGAATCAGG
GTGGATTTGGTAATAGCAGAGGGGGTGGAGCTGGTTTGGGAAACAATCAAGGTAGTAATATGGGTGGTGG
GATGAACTTTGGTGCGTTCAGCATTAATCCAGCCATGATGGCTGCCGCCCAGGCAGCACTACAGAGCAGT
TGGGGTATGATGGGCATGTTAGCCAGCCAGCAGCGTCAGTCAGGCCCATCGGGTAATAACCAAAACCAAG
GCAACATGCAGAGGGAGCCAAACCAGGCCTTCGGTTCTGGAAATAACTCTTATAGTGGCTCTAATTCTGG
TGCAGCAATTGGTTGGGGATCAGCATCCAATGCAGGGTCGGGCAGTGGTTTTAATGGAGGCTTTGGCTCA
AGCATGGATTCTAAGTCTTCTGGCTGGGGAATGTAGACCCAGCTTTCTTGTACAAAGTGGTTGATCCTCT
CGAGCCTCTAGAACTATAGTGAGTCGTATTACGTAGATCCAGACATGATAAGATACATTGATGAGTTTGG
ACAAACCACAACTAGAATGCAGTGAAAAAAATGCTTTATTTGTGAAATTTGTGATGCTATTGCTTTATTT
GTAACCATTATAAGCTGCAATAAACAAGTTAACAACAACAATTGCATTCATTTTATGTTTCAGGTTCAGG
GGGAGGTGTGGGAGGTTTTTTAATTCGCGGCCGCGGCGCCAATGCATTGGGCCCGGTACCCAGCTTTTGT
TCCCTTTAGTGAGGGTTAATTGCGCGCTTGGCGTAATCATGGTCATAGCTGTTTCCTGTGTGAAATTGTT
ATCCGCTCACAATTCCACACAACATACGAGCCGGGAGCATAAAGTGTAAAGCCTGGGGTGCCTAATGAGT
GAGCTAACTCACATTAATTGCGTTGCGCTCACTGCCCGCTTTCCAGTCGGGAAACCTGTCGTGCCAGCTG
CATTAATGAATCGGCCAACGCGCGGGGAGAGGCGGTTTGCGTATTGGGCGCTCTTCCGCTTCCTCGCTCA
CTGACTCGCTGCGCTCGGTCGTTCGGCTGCGGCGAGCGGTATCAGCTCACTCAAAGGCGGTAATACGGTT
ATCCACAGAATCAGGGGATAACGCAGGAAAGAACATGTGAGCAAAAGGCCAGCAAAAGGCCAGGAACCGT
AAAAAGGCCGCGTTGCTGGCGTTTTTCCATAGGCTCCGCCCCCCTGACGAGCATCACAAAAATCGACGCT
CAAGTCAGAGGTGGCGAAACCCGACAGGACTATAAAGATACCAGGCGTTTCCCCCTGGAAGCTCCCTCGT
GCGCTCTCCTGTTCCGACCCTGCCGCTTACCGGATACCTGTCCGCCTTTCTCCCTTCGGGAAGCGTGGCG
CTTTCTCATAGCTCACGCTGTAGGTATCTCAGTTCGGTGTAGGTCGTTCGCTCCAAGCTGGGCTGTGTGC
ACGAACCCCCCGTTCAGCCCGACCGCTGCGCCTTATCCGGTAACTATCGTCTTGAGTCCAACCCGGTAAG
ACACGACTTATCGCCACTGGCAGCAGCCACTGGTAACAGGATTAGCAGAGCGAGGTATGTAGGCGGTGCT
ACAGAGTTCTTGAAGTGGTGGCCTAACTACGGCTACACTAGAAGAACAGTATTTGGTATCTGCGCTCTGC
TGAAGCCAGTTACCTTCGGAAAAAGAGTTGGTAGCTCTTGATCCGGCAAACAAACCACCGCTGGTAGCGG
TGGTTTTTTTGTTTGCAAGCAGCAGATTACGCGCAGAAAAAAAGGATCTCAAGAAGATCCTTTGATCTTT
TCTACGGGGTCTGACGCTCAGTGGAACGAAAACTCACGTTAAGGGATTTTGGTCATGAGATTATCAAAAA
GGATCTTCACCTAGATCCTTTTAAATTAAAAATGAAGTTTTAAATCAATCTAAAGTATATATGAGTAAAC
TTGGTCTGACAGTTACCAATGCTTAATCAGTGAGGCACCTATCTCAGCGATCTGTCTATTTCGTTCATCC
ATAGTTGCCTGACTCCCCGTCGTGTAGATAACTACGATACGGGAGGGCTTACCATCTGGCCCCAGTGCTG
CAATGATACCGCGAGACCCACGCTCACCGGCTCCAGATTTATCAGCAATAAACCAGCCAGCCGGAAGGGC
CGAGCGCAGAAGTGGTCCTGCAACTTTATCCGCCTCCATCCAGTCTATTAATTGTTGCCGGGAAGCTAGA
GTAAGTAGTTCGCCAGTTAATAGTTTGCGCAACGTTGTTGCCATTGCTACAGGCATCGTGGTGTCACGCT
CGTCGTTTGGTATGGCTTCATTCAGCTCCGGTTCCCAACGATCAAGGCGAGTTACATGATCCCCCATGTT
GTGCAAAAAAGCGGTTAGCTCCTTCGGTCCTCCGATCGTTGTCAGAAGTAAGTTGGCCGCAGTGTTATCA
CTCATGGTTATGGCAGCACTGCATAATTCTCTTACTGTCATGCCATCCGTAAGATGCTTTTCTGTGACTG
GTGAGTACTCAACCAAGTCATTCTGAGAATAGTGTATGCGGCGACCGAGTTGCTCTTGCCCGGCGTCAAT
ACGGGATAATACCGCGCCACATAGCAGAACTTTAAAAGTGCTCATCATTGGAAAACGTTCTTCGGGGCGA
AAACTCTCAAGGATCTTACCGCTGTTGAGATCCAGTTCGATGTAACCCACTCGTGCACCCAACTGATCTT
CAGCATCTTTTACTTTCACCAGCGTTTCTGGGTGAGCAAAAACAGGAAGGCAAAATGCCGCAAAAAAGGG
AATAAGGGCGACACGGAAATGTTGAATACTCATACTCTTCCTTTTTCAATATTATTGAAGCATTTATCAG
GGTTATTGTCTCATGAGCGGATACATATTTGAATGTATTTAGAAAAATAAACAAATAGGGGTTCCGCGCA
CATTTCCCCGAAAAGTGCCACCTAAATTGTAAGCGTTAATATTTTGTTAAAATTCGCGTTAAATTTTTGT
TAAATCAGCTCATTTTTTAACCAATAGGCCGAAATCGGCAAAATCCCTTATAAATCAAAAGAATAGACCG
AGATAGGGT
[37 nt withheld, positions 4280-4316]
AAAGAACGTGGACTCCAACGTCAAAGG
[49 nt withheld, positions 4344-4392]
T
[91 nt withheld, positions 4394-4484]
G
[124 nt withheld, positions 4486-4609]
CCCATTCGCCATTCAGGCTGCGCAACTGTTGGGAAGGGCGATCGGTGCGGGCCTCTTCGCTATTACGCCA
GTCGACCGCCAATTCAATATGGCGTATATGGACTCATGCCAATTCAATATGGTGGATCTGGACCTGTGCC
AATTCAATATGGCGTATATGGACTCGTGCCAATTCAATATGGTGGATCTGGACCCCAGCCAATTCAATAT
GGCGGACTTGGCACCATGCCAATTCAATATGGCGGACCTGGCACTGTGCCAACTGGGGAGGGGTCTACTT
GGCACGGTGCCAAGTTTGAGGAGGGGTCTTGGCCCTGTGCCAAGTCCGCCATATTGAATTGGCATGGTGC
CAATAATGGCGGCCATATTGGCTATATGCCAGGATCAATATATAGGCAATATCCAATATGGCCCTATGCC
AATATGGCTATTGGCCAGGTTCAATACTATGTATTGGCCCTATGCCATATAGTATTCCATATATGGGTTT
TCCTATTGACGTAGATAGCCCCTCCCAATGGGCGGTCCCATATACCATATATGGGGCTTCCTAATACCGC
CCATAGCCACTCCCCCATTGACGTCAATGGTCTCTATATATGGTCTTTCCTATTGACGTCATATGGGCGG
TCCTATTGACGTATATGGCGCCTCCCCCATTGACGTCAATTACGGTAAATGGCCCGCCTGGCTCAATGCC
CATTGACGTCAATAGGACCACCCACCATTGACGTCAATGGGATGGCTCATTGCCCATTCATATCCGTTCT
CACGCCCCCTATTGACGTCAATGACGGTAAATGGCCCACTTGGCAGTACATCAATATCTATTAATAGTAA
CTTGGCAAGTACATTACTATTGGAAGTACGCCAGGGTACATTGGCAGTACTCCCATTGACGTCAATGGCG
GTAAATGGCCCGCGATGGCTGCCAAGTACATCCCCATTGACGTCAATGGGGAGGGGCAATGACGCAAATG
GGCGTTCCATTGACGTAAATGGGCGGTAGGCGTGCCTAATGGGAGGTCTATATAAGCAATGCTCGTTTAG
GGAACCGCCATTCTGCCT
